>Addgene plasmid #14014 | RCAS(A) cNodal (CT#343) | addgene partial sequence | sequence record 50722 | RCAS-F 5'-ACATGGGTGGTGGTATAGCGCTTGCG-3'
GGAAGAAGCTATTGGTATTGTGAAATACGCTTTTGTCTGTGTGCTGCAGGAGCTGAGCTGACTCTGCTGG
TGGCCTCGCGTACCACTGTGGCATCGATTCTAGACCACTGTGGCCAGGCGGTAGCTGGGACGTGCAGCCG
ACCACCATGATTCCTGGTAACCGAATGCTGATGGTCATCCTACTATGCCAAGTCCTGCTGGGAGGTACCA
ACCATGCTAGCCTGATCCCCGAGACCGGCAGGAAGAAAGTCGCAGAGCTTCAGGGACAAGCCGGATCCGG
ACGCCGCTCTGCCCAAAGCCATGAACTCTTGCGGGGTTTCGAAACGACTCTGCTGCAGATGTTTGGGCTG
CGAAGGCGGCCCCAGCCCAGCAAATCAGCCGTCATCCCCAGTTACATGCTGGATCTCTACCGGCTCCAGT
CCGGAGAAGAGGAGGAGAGCCTCCAGGAGATCAGCCTGCAGTACCCGGAGCGATCGACCAGCCGGGCCAA
CACCGTGAGGAGCTTCCACCATGAAGAGCACCTGGAGAGCGTGCCGGGTCCCAGCGAAGCGCCGCGGATC
CGCTTCGTCTTCAACCTCAGCAGCGTGCCGGACAACGAGGTGATCTCGTCGGCGGAGCTGCGGCTGTACC
GGGAGCAGGTGGAGGAGCCGAGCGCGGCGTGGGAGAGGGGCTTCCACCGGATAAACATTTACGAAGTGAT
GAAGCCGCTGTCGGAGCGCTCGCAGGCCATTACGCGCCTGTTGGACACGCGGTTGGTGCACCACAACGTG
ACGCGCTGGGAGACCTTTGATGTGAGCCCAGCCGTGATCCGGTGGACCAAGGACAAGCAGCCCAACCACG
GGCTGGTGATCGA
