[The description below was written by a language model from this plasmid's Addgene catalogue record.]
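Description:
RCAS(A) cNodal is a replication-competent avian retroviral vector built on the RCASBP(A) backbone (about 11.6 kb without insert) for misexpression of chicken Nodal in avian cells and embryos. RCAS vectors are derived from Rous sarcoma virus: the src oncogene has been replaced by a unique ClaI cloning site, while the viral gag, pol and env genes are kept. Transfected permissive avian cells therefore produce infectious virus that spreads through the culture or tissue without a helper. The "BP" designation refers to the Bryan high-titre polymerase variant, and "(A)" denotes the subgroup A envelope, which determines which host cells can be infected. In vectors of this family the insert is typically expressed from a spliced message driven by the viral LTR, although no feature table is provided here to confirm individual elements. In bacteria the plasmid is maintained at low copy number under ampicillin selection.

The insert is roughly 1.3 kb and is cloned into the ClaI site, which is preserved on both sides. It is not the native full-length Nodal coding sequence. According to the depositor's comments, it is a chimera joining the pro region of chicken BMP4 (about 870 bp) to the mature ligand region of chicken Nodal (about 400 bp). Swapping pro-domains in this way is a common strategy among TGF-β superfamily members to improve processing and secretion of the mature ligand, though the record does not state the reason for this design. The record gives no specific application, but a construct of this type would typically be used for sustained, spreading ectopic Nodal signalling in chick embryos or cultured avian cells in gain-of-function developmental studies.
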