Addgene plasmid #14014: RCAS(A) cNodal (CT#343)
Depositing lab: Cliff Tabin. Depositing organization: Harvard Medical School.
Backbone
  Vector backbone: RCASBP(A)
  Backbone size w/o insert (bp): 11600
  Vector type: Retroviral ; avian expression
Growth in bacteria
  Bacterial resistance: Ampicillin, 100 μg/mL
  Growth temperature: 37°C
  Growth strain: DH5alpha
  Copy number: Low Copy
Gene/Insert
  Gene/Insert name: Nodal
  Species: G. gallus (chicken)
  Insert size (bp): 1300
  Entrez Gene: NODAL
  Cloning method: Restriction Enzyme; 5′ cloning site ClaI (not destroyed); 3′ cloning site ClaI (not destroyed)
  Sequencing primers: 5′ RCAS-F (5'-ACATGGGTGGTGGTATAGCGCTTGCG-3'); 3′ pBRforBam (5'-CTTGGAGCCACTATCGAC-3')
Terms and licenses: Academic/Nonprofit Terms; Industry Terms: Not Available to Industry
Depositor comments: Mature region of nodal (~400bp) plus the pro region of cBMP 4 (~870bp).
How to cite: RCAS(A) cNodal (CT#343) was a gift from Cliff Tabin (Addgene plasmid # 14014 ; http://n2t.net/addgene:14014 ; RRID:Addgene_14014)
